Addgene plasmid #149624: pBSV2G_PresTS-sgRNAflaB
Purpose: flaB gRNA expression in B. burgdorferi
Depositing lab: Christine Jacobs-Wagner. Depositing organization: Yale University. Publication: A CRISPR interference platform for selective downregulation of gene expression in Borrelia burgdorferi. Takacs CN, Scott M, Chang Y, Kloos ZA, Irnov I, Rosa PA, Liu J, Jacobs-Wagner C. Appl Environ Microbiol. 2020 Nov 30. pii: AEM.02519-20. doi: 10.1128/AEM.02519-20. PubMed 33257311.
Backbone
  Vector backbone: pBSV2G_2
  Backbone manufacturer: CJW lab
  Vector type: Bacterial Expression, CRISPR
Growth in bacteria
  Bacterial resistance: Gentamicin, 10 μg/mL
  Growth temperature: 30°C
  Growth strain: DH5alpha
  Copy number: High Copy
Gene/Insert
  Gene/Insert name: sgRNAflaB
  gRNA/shRNA sequence: AAAATTTAAATTTCTGACTT
  Species: Synthetic
  Promoter: PresTS
  Cloning method: Restriction Enzyme; 5′ cloning site Unknown (unknown if destroyed); 3′ cloning site Unknown (unknown if destroyed)
  Sequencing primers: 5′ Unknown
Terms and licenses: Academic/Nonprofit Terms; Industry Terms: Not Available to Industry
How to cite: pBSV2G_PresTS-sgRNAflaB was a gift from Christine Jacobs-Wagner (Addgene plasmid # 149624 ; http://n2t.net/addgene:149624 ; RRID:Addgene_149624)
