[The description below was written by a language model from this plasmid's Addgene catalogue record and pLannotate feature annotations shown in this document.]
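Description:
pBSV2G_PresTS-sgRNAflaB is a 5,640 nt E. coli/Borrelia burgdorferi shuttle plasmid built on the pBSV2G_2 backbone and catalogued as a bacterial expression and CRISPR vector. It is propagated in E. coli through a high-copy ColE1/pUC-type origin and selected with gentamicin through the aacC1 gentamicin acetyltransferase gene (GmR). Immediately upstream of GmR the annotation picks up a fragment matching B. burgdorferi hslU. This probably reflects Borrelia-derived sequence driving the marker, although the record does not name that promoter. A large stretch of the plasmid, roughly between the E. coli origin and the lac region, carries no meaningful annotation. The only hit there is a 17 nt match to the yeast ADH1 promoter, which is almost certainly spurious. In pBSV2-type vectors this region would be expected to hold the Borrelia replication functions, but the feature table does not identify them.

The payload is a synthetic single guide RNA directed against flaB, a B. burgdorferi gene, and it is expressed from the PresTS promoter. The annotated Streptococcus pyogenes Cas9 gRNA scaffold marks the 3′ part of this cassette, with the 20 nt targeting spacer and promoter lying just upstream. The cassette sits within remnants of a lacZα cloning region, including the lac promoter, CAP binding site, lac operator, and fragments of lacI and lacZα. No Cas9 or dCas9 coding sequence is annotated, so the plasmid supplies only the guide. It belongs to a CRISPR interference platform for selective downregulation of gene expression in B. burgdorferi, in which the nuclease-dead Cas9 component would have to come from another source.
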