Features (pLannotate 1.2.2; 10 found; start..end, strand, type, name):
      8..24      +  protein_bind   lac operator: The lac repressor binds to the lac operator to inhibit transcription in E. coli. This inhibition can be relieved by adding lactose or isopropyl-β-D-thiogalactopyranoside (IPTG). lac repressor encoded by lacI
    197..272     +  misc_RNA       gRNA scaffold: guide RNA scaffold for the Streptococcus pyogenes CRISPR/Cas9 system
    289..443     +  CDS            lacZα (fragment): LacZα fragment of β-galactosidase; lacZ fragment
    462..836     +  CDS            hslU (fragment): HSLU_BORBU - Protein inferred from homology: Swiss-Prot protein existence level 3. ATPase subunit of a proteasome-like degradation complex; this subunit has chaperone activity. The binding of ATP and its subsequent hydrolysis by HslU are essential for unfolding of protein substrates subsequently hydrolyzed by HslV. HslU recognizes the N-terminal part of its protein substrates and unfolds these before they are guided to HslV for hydrolysis. From Borrelia burgdorferi (strain ATCC 35210 / B31 / CIP 102532 / DSM 4680).
    873..1406    +  CDS            GmR: gentamycin acetyltransferase; aacC1; confers resistance to gentamycin
   1509..2097    +  rep_origin     ori: high-copy-number ColE1/pMB1/pBR322/pUC origin of replication
   3063..3079    -  promoter       ADH1 promoter (fragment): S. cerevisiae ADH1; promoter for alcohol dehydrogenase 1
   5469..5561    +  CDS            lacI (fragment): lac repressor; lacI; The lac repressor binds to the lac operator to inhibit transcription in E. coli. This inhibition can be relieved by adding lactose or isopropyl-β-D-thiogalactopyranoside (IPTG).
   5574..5595    +  protein_bind   CAP binding site: CAP binding activates transcription in the presence of cAMP. E. coli catabolite activator protein
   5610..5640    +  promoter       lac promoter: promoter for the E. coli lac operon
>Addgene plasmid #149624 | pBSV2G_PresTS-sgRNAflaB | addgene full sequence | sequence record 311485 | Addgene NGS Result
TGTGGAATTGTGAGCGGATAACAATTTCACACAGGAAACAGCTATGACATGATTACGAATTCGAGCTCCG
AAGTTTATTATTTTATGATTTAAATTAATAAAAAGATTTATCGGTGTGAATAGAATATTTCTTTGGTTTA
TTATGCATCCTAGTACATATTATATAATTTAATTTGAAAATTTAAATTTCTGACTTGTTTTAGAGCTAGA
AATAGCAAGTTAAAATAAGGCTAGTCCGTTATCAACTTGAAAAAGTGGCACCGAGTCGGTGCTTTTTTTG
AAGCTTGGCACTGGCCGTCGTTTTACAACGTCGTGACTGGGAAAACCCTGGCGTTACCCAACTTAATCGC
CTTGCAGCACATCCCCCTTTCGCCAGCTGGCGTAATAGCGAAGAGGCCCGCACCGATCGCCCTTCCCAAC
AGTTGCGCAGCCTGAATGGCGAATGGCGCGGCCGCCCTAGGTTAATACCCGAGCTTCAAGGAAGATTTCC
TATTAAGGTTGAACTTAAGAGCTTAAGCATAGACGATTTGAAAAAAATTTTAAAACAAACAAAAAATTCT
TTAATAAAACAATATGTTGCGATGTTTAAGGTTTATGATTTAGATTTAAAGTTTAGTGAGGAAGCTATAG
ATAGAATTGCAGAGCTTACTTTTAATATGAATCTTGAGAGTGAAAATCTTGGTGCCAGAAGACTTCACGG
TGTTATGGAAATAGTGCTTGCAGATCTTTTTTTTGAAGTGCCTGGCAGTAAGTTGAAAAAATTTGAAATA
AACTTGGACTATGTTAATAAAAAAATACAAATTAACGAACAAAAAGATTTGAATTATTATATAATTTAGT
TAAAAGCAATTTTAAATGAGGGAGGTTTCCATATGTTACGCAGCAGCAACGATGTTACGCAGCAGGGCAG
TCGCCCTAAAACAAAGTTAGGTGGCTCAAGTATGGGCATCATTCGCACATGTAGGCTCGGCCCTGACCAA
GTCAAATCCATGCGGGCTGCTCTTGATCTTTTCGGTCGTGAGTTCGGAGACGTAGCCACCTACTCCCAAC
ATCAGCCGGACTCCGATTACCTCGGGAACTTGCTCCGTAGTAAGACATTCATCGCGCTTGCTGCCTTCGA
CCAAGAAGCGGTTGTTGGCGCTCTCGCGGCTTACGTTCTGCCCAAGTTTGAGCAGCCGCGTAGTGAGATC
TATATCTATGATCTCGCAGTCTCCGGCGAGCACCGGAGGCAGGGCATTGCCACCGCGCTCATCAATCTCC
TCAAGCATGAGGCCAACGCGCTTGGTGCTTATGTGATCTACGTGCAAGCAGATTACGGTGACGATCCCGC
AGTGGCTCTCTATACAAAGTTGGGCATACGGGAAGAAGTGATGCACTTTGATATCGACCCAAGTACCGCC
ACCTAACAATTCGTTCAAGCCGAGATCGGCTTACGCGTCCAAAATCCCTTAACGTGAGTTTTCGTTCCAC
TGAGCGTCAGACCCCGTAGAAAAGATCAAAGGATCTTCTTGAGATCCTTTTTTTCTGCGCGTAATCTGCT
GCTTGCAAACAAAAAAACCACCGCTACCAGCGGTGGTTTGTTTGCCGGATCAAGAGCTACCAACTCTTTT
TCCGAAGGTAACTGGCTTCAGCAGAGCGCAGATACCAAATACTGTTCTTCTAGTGTAGCCGTAGTTAGGC
CACCACTTCAAGAACTCTGTAGCACCGCCTACATACCTCGCTCTGCTAATCCTGTTACCAGTGGCTGCTG
CCAGTGGCGATAAGTCGTGTCTTACCGGGTTGGACTCAAGACGATAGTTACCGGATAAGGCGCAGCGGTC
GGGCTGAACGGGGGGTTCGTGCACACAGCCCAGCTTGGAGCGAACGACCTACACCGAACTGAGATACCTA
CAGCGTGAGCTATGAGAAAGCGCCACGCTTCCCGAAGGGAGAAAGGCGGACAGGTATCCGGTAAGCGGCA
GGGTCGGAACAGGAGAGCGCACGAGGGAGCTTCCAGGGGGAAACGCCTGGTATCTTTATAGTCCTGTCGG
GTTTCGCCACCTCTGACTTGAGCGTCGATTTTTGTGATGCTCGTCAGGGGGGCGGAGCCTATGGAAAAAC
GCCAGCAACGCGGCCTTTTTACGGTTCCTGGCCTTTTGCTGGCCTTTTGCTCACATGTTCTTTCCTGCAC
TAGATCCCCGGCAAGTTCATCCTTAGGGTTTTCATATCTCTTAAAAAGTCAATTTCTGCTTGATTAATTT
CTTGTGGATTATTGTTTTTGCGGTTTTTCATTTTTTATCTCCTTGAGTATTGAATTTTTTCTTATATATA
AAATATAGCAAAAACTATTTTTGCCAACTTTTTTACAAAAAATTTTTTATTAAAACACTTAGGGCTTTGC
TAAATTCTCTTTTAAAAGAACTTAGTAAAGCCCTATGGATTTAAGAACTGATTATACTTACGTAGTAAAA
ATACTACAGATATTAATAGTATAGACCATATCAAAATCATAATCAATTTATATTTATCTAAAATTGTGGT
CCATACAAAATACAAAAAAATTAGGTTTTTCTAAATTCTATTTTAAAAGAACTTAGTAACACCTAATCTC
TAAATTACTTACAAAATTCTAAAATTAGATTTTTAGTTCTTCATATTTCTTTAAAAGTTTTTTAAGAAAA
TCTTTTTGATTTTCAAAAATTTCATGCATCATAAAACTAGTAAATTTGGATTTTTTTTTGTAAAAATCAT
AACTTTCTTGGGTTTTAAGTTGAAATCTTAATGGTTTTATTGGATTTTGCCTAGATTTTTTTAACGCCGG
ACTTTCTTTATCTTTTATAAAATTATAAGAATTTTTAATACCATTTTCTATTAAATAATCTTCTTTTATA
AGCCCCTCTTGCAGTGCAGTTGCTAATCTTAAATACTTATACGCTTGAGTTTTTGCTACATCAAAGTCTT
TTATAAAATCAAGAAAAGTTTTATAACCATCAAATTTATAATATTGATTATCTTTTATTTCTTTTAAAAT
TTTAATATTTTCCACCCTGTGGAATATTTCTTTTTTGAAATTGTCATTTAACTTTTCCTTTAGTGTCTTG
TAATAAGAAATTTTACTTTCATTAATCATTAAATTTTGTTCAACATAAGTATCTATCTTTTTTGTTAAAA
CTTTAACAACACGTTTTTTTTCCATAAAAATTTTCCTTTATTTTTGCAACATTTTCCTTAATTGATATAA
TTGTTACTATTTTAGATTTTTTAATATCCACTTAAGAATTAATCCCTCACTAGAATATTTTTTATTATAG
AATTCATATACATGTTTTTCTAAATCTATAAATTTATCAACAATTGCTTTATTATAGGGTGTATCTATCT
TTTCTTTTCTTAATAATCGTCTCATATTCTTTAAATAACAACAAACACTGCCGGTTTTAAACCTAAATTC
TATGTAATATATTTTTGAAAAAGTATATACATTTTCAACCCCGTTTATTTCATACTTTACAAAAACATTA
TTTATTGGTTTTCTATAACCATAGTAAATGCCTAAAAATTTGTCCCCGTCTTTCATAGGATATAGATAAA
GTTTTTGAATCTCTGATTTATCTAATAATTTTTCAAAAAAAATTATACACCGCTTTTGTTTGTTACTAAC
TACTCTATGCAATGCCTTTAATATTTTTGTGTGATATATATTTTTATCACCTTTTTTTTCTTTCAGCAGG
AAGATACTTTCTTTTGGAAATTTAATTTTTTGTTCATTTATTCTTGCAGCCTTAAGTCCGATTTTCATAT
TTAATCCTTATATAGCCTTTCTATTTAATTCTTTTAAACTCAATAAACTTTTTTGGTTTTTCATTAGTTC
TAATAATTCGCAATAATATGTGCAAAACACTTTATTGTATTCTATTTTCTTTTGGTTATTCAAATATTCT
TTTATAATTGGCTTTAGAAGTTCAATATTTACTTCTTTTTTTAGTTGTTCAATAAGGATATTGAAAATGT
TTGTTTTTAAATCTTGATAATTTTGTTGAGAATTTTCTTTTTTTCTTTCAATTGACTTCTCTAATTTACG
CTTTATATTGTTTAAATCGCTATATTTATGACTTTCAATAATAAAATGAGGCTTAAATTTGTAATTTTCG
TATATTTTTTGGAAACTTGTTTCTAATTGTTTAGAATTATATTCATTTTTTTCAAATTCTTTTTGAGTGT
TGCATAGAATTTCCTTTAATTTTTCTTGTTTTTCTTTCATACAAGATTTAGTAAAATGTATATTTTTATT
TTTTAGTAATTTAATTTCTATTATTTTTATGATTTTAAGTATTTTGATTATATTATCTTTATCAATATTT
AAATTGAATAAAATTGTAAGAAAAATTGAAAGAATTTTTTTACATAAAAAGTTACATTTATTGAAGTAAT
TTCTTACTTGATACTTTTCTATTTCATTAATCTTTCTTTCTTCTTTTATATTATTTTTATTATTTAAACA
CTCCTTTAAATCTACACTCCCATTTTTAGTAAATCTATCTTTAAGGCCCCTTGAAACTCTATTTTGAAAT
CTTAAATCTTTTTTTTCTTGAAAGTATTTATAGATTTTTTGGTAACATTCTTTTTTTGAAAAATTAAGTT
GATAGTATATTTCGGTCCCCAAATTTACCCCTAAGTGTTTGTGATAATTAGTTGTGACTTTAAATTCTTT
TTCTAATTTGTAAAGGTAATTTTGCAGTGTTTTTAGTTTAACGGGTGTTTGACTATTTCTTTTAAGGTTT
TCATTAAAGTAATAGAGTATGTTTTTTTGTGTGTATTTCTTATATGTTTTATTTATGTACGCTAGTGTTG
AGATAAGGACTACTAATTTATACTGTAATTTATTGTAGCAAGTTGTGGTTTTACTGGTTTTGTTTATATT
AGATAAGTTTTCCATTTATAGCTCCTTGAATACCGGATTTTTTATCTATAAAGTATATATATCACAATTT
TGATTTAAAAGTAAATTCTTTTTTTAAAAATACAAAAATTTTTTATAAATTATATAGACCATGATATTGT
ATTAATACTAATTGATTTTAATTTAAGGTTGAACTAAAATAAACATAGTTTTGTAGAAAATAATTTTTCA
TTATTTTGCTACTTGATATTGGATCGTAAAAATATTAGGGCTTTACAAAGTTCTTTTAAAAGAGAATTTA
GTAAAGCCCTAAGTCTTTTAATAAAAAATTTTTTGTAAAAAAGTTGGCAAAAATAGTTTTTGCTATATAT
TTATATATAAGAAAAAATTCAATACTCAAGGAGATAAAAAATGGAAAACTTAAACAATAATCCACAAAAA
ATTAATCAAATAAATAAGCAAACTAATTTTATTGGTTTTGAAAATTTTATAGAACTTGATAATCAAGTTA
ATCAAACTAAAGAAAAAAGTAAATTAAGTAAGATAGGTAAGAAATTACCCGGAATAAGCAGTCAAGTCTA
GTGCGGCCGCGCCCAATACGCAAACCGCCTCTCCCCGCGCGTTGGCCGATTCATTAATGCAGCTGGCACG
ACAGGTTTCCCGACTGGAAAGCGGGCAGTGAGCGCAACGCAATTAATGTGAGTTAGCTCACTCATTAGGC
ACCCCAGGCTTTACACTTTATGCTTCCGGCTCGTATGTTG
